Addgene plasmid #52518: RGS-6xHis-BLIMP-1-pcDNA3.1-
Purpose: expresses human BLMP-1 in mammalian cells with RGS-6xHis tag at N-terminus
Depositing lab: Adam Antebi. Depositing organization: Max Planck Institute for Biology of Ageing. Publication: DRE-1/FBXO11-Dependent Degradation of BLMP-1/BLIMP-1 Governs C. elegans Developmental Timing and Maturation. Horn M, Geisen C, Cermak L, Becker B, Nakamura S, Klein C, Pagano M, Antebi A. Dev Cell. 2014 Mar 4. pii: S1534-5807(14)00069-0. doi: 10.1016/j.devcel.2014.01.028. PubMed 24613396.
Backbone
  Vector backbone: pcDNA3.1-
  Backbone manufacturer: Invitrogen
  Backbone size w/o insert (bp): 5415
  Total vector size (bp): 7899
  Modifications to backbone: addded/inserted sequence encoding "RGS-6xHis" tag at start of MCS to allow for fusion protein production
  Vector type: Mammalian Expression
  Selectable markers: Neomycin (select with G418)
Growth in bacteria
  Bacterial resistance: Ampicillin, 100 μg/mL
  Growth temperature: 37°C
  Growth strain: DH5alpha
  Copy number: High Copy
Gene/Insert
  Gene/Insert name: Blimp1 (alt name: PRDM1)
  Species: H. sapiens (human)
  Insert size (bp): 2484
  GenBank ID: EU831954.1 ace87395
  Entrez Gene: PRDM1 (a.k.a. BLIMP1, PRDI-BF1)
  Promoter: CMV
  Tag / fusion protein: 6xHis (N terminal on backbone)
  Cloning method: Restriction Enzyme; 5′ cloning site Xba I (not destroyed); 3′ cloning site EcoR I (not destroyed)
  Sequencing primers: 5′ T7; 3′ BGH-polyA reverse
Resource information
  A portion of this plasmid was derived from a plasmid made by: insert cDNA was amplified from DF/HCC PlasmID Cat# HsCD00296049
Terms and licenses: Academic/Nonprofit Terms; Industry Terms: Not Available to Industry
How to cite: RGS-6xHis-BLIMP-1-pcDNA3.1- was a gift from Adam Antebi (Addgene plasmid # 52518 ; http://n2t.net/addgene:52518 ; RRID:Addgene_52518)
