[The description below was written by a language model from this plasmid's Addgene catalogue record and pLannotate feature annotations shown in this document.]
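Description:
RGS-6xHis-BLIMP-1-pcDNA3.1- is a 7.9 kb mammalian expression plasmid built on the pcDNA3.1(-) backbone, which the depositor modified by inserting a sequence encoding an RGS-6xHis epitope at the start of the multiple cloning site so that cloned open reading frames are produced as N-terminally tagged fusions. It is maintained in E. coli as a high-copy plasmid through a ColE1/pUC-type origin with ampicillin resistance (β-lactamase under its own promoter). It also carries an f1 origin, which allows single-stranded DNA production. For selection in mammalian cells, an SV40 early promoter drives the neomycin phosphotransferase gene, followed by an SV40 polyadenylation signal, which permits G418 selection of stable transfectants. Small annotated fragments such as bom, ble, lacI and a truncated HIV-1 LTR are short partial matches from the automated annotation rather than functional modules.

The payload is the human PRDM1 (BLIMP-1) cDNA, about 2.5 kb, cloned between XbaI and EcoRI sites, both of which are preserved. PRDM1 is a transcription factor annotated as directing transcriptional programmes in lymphocyte populations. The His tag coding sequence lies just upstream of the PRDM1 reading frame. Transcription is driven by the CMV immediate early enhancer and promoter and terminated by the bovine growth hormone polyadenylation signal. A T7 promoter sits between the CMV promoter and the tag; it serves as a sequencing primer site and could support in vitro transcription.

The stated purpose is expression of tagged human BLIMP-1 in mammalian cells, with the tag permitting detection or affinity purification. The associated work concerns DRE-1/FBXO11-dependent degradation of BLMP-1/BLIMP-1.
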