Features (pLannotate 1.2.2; 21 found; start..end, strand, type, name):
     28..80      -  misc_feature   bom (fragment): basis of mobility region from pBR322
    235..614     +  enhancer       CMV enhancer: human cytomegalovirus immediate early enhancer
    615..818     +  promoter       CMV promoter: human cytomegalovirus (CMV) immediate early promoter
    814..847     +  LTR            5' LTR (truncated) (fragment): truncated 5' long terminal repeat (LTR) from HIV-1
    863..881     +  promoter       T7 promoter: promoter for bacteriophage T7 RNA polymerase
    917..934     +  CDS            7xHis (fragment): 6xHis affinity tag
    947..3421    +  CDS            PRDM1: PRDM1_HUMAN - Also known as BLIMP1. Experimental evidence at protein level: Swiss-Prot protein existence level 1. Transcription factor that mediates a transcriptional program in various innate and adaptive immune tissue-resident lymphocyte T cell types such as tissue-resident memory T (Trm), natural killer (trNK) and natural killer T (NKT) cells and negatively regulates gene expression of proteins that promote the egress of tissue-resident T-cell populations from non-lymphoid organs. Plays a role in the development, retention and long-term establishment of adaptive and innate tissue- resident
   3499..3723    +  polyA_signal   bGH poly(A) signal: bovine growth hormone polyadenylation signal
   3727..3748    +  promoter       SV40 promoter (fragment): SV40 enhancer and early promoter
   3769..4197    +  rep_origin     f1 ori (sequence partly withheld): f1 bacteriophage origin of replication; arrow indicates direction of (+) strand synthesis
   4211..4540    +  promoter       SV40 promoter: SV40 enhancer and early promoter
   4607..5398    +  CDS            neo: KKA2_KLEPN - Also known as kan, nptII. Experimental evidence at protein level: Swiss-Prot protein existence level 1. Resistance to kanamycin, neomycin, paromomycin, ribostamycin, butirosin and gentamicin B. From Klebsiella pneumoniae.
   5422..5580    +  CDS            ble (fragment): BLE_KLEPN - Experimental evidence at protein level: Swiss-Prot protein existence level 1. Binding protein with a strong affinity to the bleomycin family of antibiotics. Binds to CL990; an antimitotic-antibiotic compound. From Klebsiella pneumoniae.
   5575..5696    +  polyA_signal   SV40 poly(A) signal: SV40 polyadenylation signal
   5769..5785    -  protein_bind   lac operator: The lac repressor binds to the lac operator to inhibit transcription in E. coli. This inhibition can be relieved by adding lactose or isopropyl-β-D-thiogalactopyranoside (IPTG). lac repressor encoded by lacI
   5793..5823    -  promoter       lac promoter: promoter for the E. coli lac operon
   5838..5859    -  protein_bind   CAP binding site: CAP binding activates transcription in the presence of cAMP. E. coli catabolite activator protein
   5872..5964    -  CDS            lacI (fragment): lac repressor; lacI; The lac repressor binds to the lac operator to inhibit transcription in E. coli. This inhibition can be relieved by adding lactose or isopropyl-β-D-thiogalactopyranoside (IPTG).
   6147..6732    -  rep_origin     ori: high-copy-number ColE1/pMB1/pBR322/pUC origin of replication
   6903..7763    -  CDS            AmpR: β-lactamase; bla; confers resistance to ampicillin, carbenicillin, and related antibiotics
   7764..7868    -  promoter       AmpR promoter: bla
>Addgene plasmid #52518 | RGS-6xHis-BLIMP-1-pcDNA3.1- | depositor full sequence | sequence record 81470 | RGS-6xHis-BLIMP-1-pcDNA3.1- sequence 7899 bps
GACGGATCGGGAGATCTCCCGATCCCCTATGGTGCACTCTCAGTACAATCTGCTCTGATGCCGCATAGTT
AAGCCAGTATCTGCTCCCTGCTTGTGTGTTGGAGGTCGCTGAGTAGTGCGCGAGCAAAATTTAAGCTACA
ACAAGGCAAGGCTTGACCGACAATTGCATGAAGAATCTGCTTAGGGTTAGGCGTTTTGCGCTGCTTCGCG
ATGTACGGGCCAGATATACGCGTTGACATTGATTATTGACTAGTTATTAATAGTAATCAATTACGGGGTC
ATTAGTTCATAGCCCATATATGGAGTTCCGCGTTACATAACTTACGGTAAATGGCCCGCCTGGCTGACCG
CCCAACGACCCCCGCCCATTGACGTCAATAATGACGTATGTTCCCATAGTAACGCCAATAGGGACTTTCC
ATTGACGTCAATGGGTGGAGTATTTACGGTAAACTGCCCACTTGGCAGTACATCAAGTGTATCATATGCC
AAGTACGCCCCCTATTGACGTCAATGACGGTAAATGGCCCGCCTGGCATTATGCCCAGTACATGACCTTA
TGGGACTTTCCTACTTGGCAGTACATCTACGTATTAGTCATCGCTATTACCATGGTGATGCGGTTTTGGC
AGTACATCAATGGGCGTGGATAGCGGTTTGACTCACGGGGATTTCCAAGTCTCCACCCCATTGACGTCAA
TGGGAGTTTGTTTTGGCACCAAAATCAACGGGACTTTCCAAAATGTCGTAACAACTCCGCCCCATTGACG
CAAATGGGCGGTAGGCGTGTACGGTGGGAGGTCTATATAAGCAGAGCTCTCTGGCTAACTAGAGAACCCA
CTGCTTACTGGCTTATCGAAATTAATACGACTCACTATAGGGAGACCCAAGCTGGCTAGCCACCATGAGA
GGATCGCATCACCATCACCATCACGGGCCCTCTAGAATGTTGGATATTTGCTTGGAAAAACGTGTGGGTA
CGACCTTGGCTGCCCCCAAGTGTAACTCCAGCACTGTGAGGTTTCAGGGATTGGCAGAGGGGACCAAGGG
GACCATGAAAATGGACATGGAGGATGCGGATATGACTCTGTGGACAGAGGCTGAGTTTGAAGAGAAGTGT
ACATACATTGTGAACGACCACCCCTGGGATTCTGGTGCTGATGGCGGTACTTCGGTTCAGGCGGAGGCAT
CCTTACCAAGGAATCTGCTTTTCAAGTATGCCACCAACAGTGAAGAGGTTATTGGAGTGATGAGTAAAGA
ATACATACCAAAGGGCACACGTTTTGGACCCCTAATAGGTGAAATCTACACCAATGACACAGTTCCTAAG
AACGCCAACAGGAAATATTTTTGGAGGATCTATTCCAGAGGGGAGCTTCACCACTTCATTGACGGCTTTA
ATGAAGAGAAAAGCAACTGGATGCGCTATGTGAATCCAGCACACTCTCCCCGGGAGCAAAACCTGGCTGC
GTGTCAGAACGGGATGAACATCTACTTCTACACCATTAAGCCCATCCCTGCCAACCAGGAACTTCTTGTG
TGGTATTGTCGGGAGTTTGCAGAAAGGCTTCATTACCCTTATCCCGGAGAGCTGACAATGATGAATCTCA
CACAAACACAGAGCAGTCTAAAGCAACCGAGCACTGAGAAAAATGAACTCTGCCCAAAGAATGTCCCAAA
GAGAGAGTACAGCGTGAAAGAAATCCTAAAATTGGACTCCAACCCCTCCAAAGGAAAGGACCTCTACCGT
TCTAACATTTCACCCCTCACATCAGAAAAGGACCTCGATGACTTTAGAAGACGTGGGAGCCCCGAAATGC
CCTTCTACCCTCGGGTCGTTTACCCCATCCGGGCCCCTCTGCCAGAAGACTTTTTGAAAGCTTCCCTGGC
CTACGGGATCGAGAGACCCACGTACATCACTCGCTCCCCCATTCCATCCTCCACCACTCCAAGCCCCTCT
GCAAGAAGCAGCCCCGACCAAAGCCTCAAGAGCTCCAGCCCTCACAGCAGCCCTGGGAATACGGTGTCCC
CTGTGGGCCCCGGCTCTCAAGAGCACCGGGACTCCTACGCTTACTTGAACGCGTCCTACGGCACGGAAGG
TTTGGGCTCCTACCCTGGCTACGCACCCCTGCCCCACCTCCCGCCAGCTTTCATCCCCTCGTACAACGCT
CACTACCCCAAGTTCCTCTTGCCCCCCTACGGCATGAATTGTAATGGCCTGAGCGCTGTGAGCAGCATGA
ATGGCATCAACAACTTTGGCCTCTTCCCGAGGCTGTGCCCTGTCTACAGCAATCTCCTCGGTGGGGGCAG
CCTGCCCCACCCCATGCTCAACCCCACTTCTCTCCCGAGCTCGCTGCCCTCAGATGGAGCCCGGAGGTTG
CTCCAGCCGGAGCATCCCAGGGAGGTGCTTGTCCCGGCGCCCCACAGTGCCTTCTCCTTTACCGGGGCCG
CCGCCAGCATGAAGGACAAGGCCTGTAGCCCCACAAGCGGGTCTCCCACGGCGGGAACAGCCGCCACGGC
AGAACATGTGGTGCAGCCCAAAGCTACCTCAGCAGCGATGGCAGCCCCCAGCAGCGACGAAGCCATGAAT
CTCATTAAAAACAAAAGAAACATGACCGGCTACAAGACCCTTCCCTACCCGCTGAAGAAGCAGAACGGCA
AGATCAAGTACGAATGCAACGTTTGCGCCAAGACTTTCGGCCAGCTCTCCAATCTGAAGGTCCACCTGAG
AGTGCACAGTGGAGAACGGCCTTTCAAATGTCAGACTTGCAACAAGGGCTTTACTCAGCTCGCCCACCTG
CAGAAACACTACCTGGTACACACGGGAGAAAAGCCACATGAATGCCAGGTCTGCCACAAGAGATTTAGCA
GCACCAGCAATCTCAAGACCCACCTGCGACTCCATTCTGGAGAGAAACCATACCAATGCAAGGTGTGCCC
TGCCAAGTTCACCCAGTTTGTGCACCTGAAACTGCACAAGCGTCTGCACACCCGGGAGCGGCCCCACAAG
TGCTCCCAGTGCCACAAGAACTACATCCATCTCTGTAGCCTCAAGGTTCACCTGAAAGGGAACTGCGCTG
CGGCCCCGGCGCCTGGGCTGCCCTTGGAAGATCTGACCCGAATCAATGAAGAAATCGAGAAGTTTGACAT
CAGTGACAATGCTGACCGGCTCGAGGACGTGGAGGATGACATCAGTGTGATCTCTGTAGTGGAGAAGGAA
ATTCTGGCCGTGGTCAGAAAAGAGAAAGAAGAAACTGGCCTGAAAGTGTCTTTGCAAAGAAACATGGGGA
ATGGACTCCTCTCCTCAGGGTGCAGCCTTTATGAGTCATCAGATCTACCCCTCATGAAGTTGCCTCCCAG
CAACCCACTACCTCTGGTACCTGTAAAGGTCAAACAAGAAACAGTTGAACCAATGGACCCTTGAGAATTC
CACCACACTGGACTAGTGGATCCGAGCTCGGTACCAAGCTTAAGTTTAAACCCGCTGATCAGCCTCGACT
GTGCCTTCTAGTTGCCAGCCATCTGTTGTTTGCCCCTCCCCCGTGCCTTCCTTGACCCTGGAAGGTGCCA
CTCCCACTGTCCTTTCCTAATAAAATGAGGAAATTGCATCGCATTGTCTGAGTAGGTGTCATTCTATTCT
GGGGGGTGGGGTGGGGCAGGACAGCAAGGGGGAGGATTGGGAAGACAATAGCAGGCATGCTGGGGATGCG
GTGGGCTCTATGGCTTCTGAGGCGGAAAGAACCAGCTGGGGCTCTAGGGGGTATCCCC
[124 nt withheld, positions 3769-3892]
C
[91 nt withheld, positions 3894-3984]
A
[49 nt withheld, positions 3986-4034]
CCTTTGACGTTGGAGTCCACGTTCTTT
[37 nt withheld, positions 4062-4098]
ACCCTATCTCGGTCTATTCTTTTGATTTATAAGGGATTTTGCCGATTTCGGCCTATTGGTTAAAAAATGA
GCTGATTTAACAAAAATTTAACGCGAATTAATTCTGTGGAATGTGTGTCAGTTAGGGTGTGGAAAGTCCC
CAGGCTCCCCAGCAGGCAGAAGTATGCAAAGCATGCATCTCAATTAGTCAGCAACCAGGTGTGGAAAGTC
CCCAGGCTCCCCAGCAGGCAGAAGTATGCAAAGCATGCATCTCAATTAGTCAGCAACCATAGTCCCGCCC
CTAACTCCGCCCATCCCGCCCCTAACTCCGCCCAGTTCCGCCCATTCTCCGCCCCATGGCTGACTAATTT
TTTTTATTTATGCAGAGGCCGAGGCCGCCTCTGCCTCTGAGCTATTCCAGAAGTAGTGAGGAGGCTTTTT
TGGAGGCCTAGGCTTTTGCAAAAAGCTCCCGGGAGCTTGTATATCCATTTTCGGATCTGATCAAGAGACA
GGATGAGGATCGTTTCGCATGATTGAACAAGATGGATTGCACGCAGGTTCTCCGGCCGCTTGGGTGGAGA
GGCTATTCGGCTATGACTGGGCACAACAGACAATCGGCTGCTCTGATGCCGCCGTGTTCCGGCTGTCAGC
GCAGGGGCGCCCGGTTCTTTTTGTCAAGACCGACCTGTCCGGTGCCCTGAATGAACTGCAGGACGAGGCA
GCGCGGCTATCGTGGCTGGCCACGACGGGCGTTCCTTGCGCAGCTGTGCTCGACGTTGTCACTGAAGCGG
GAAGGGACTGGCTGCTATTGGGCGAAGTGCCGGGGCAGGATCTCCTGTCATCTCACCTTGCTCCTGCCGA
GAAAGTATCCATCATGGCTGATGCAATGCGGCGGCTGCATACGCTTGATCCGGCTACCTGCCCATTCGAC
CACCAAGCGAAACATCGCATCGAGCGAGCACGTACTCGGATGGAAGCCGGTCTTGTCGATCAGGATGATC
TGGACGAAGAGCATCAGGGGCTCGCGCCAGCCGAACTGTTCGCCAGGCTCAAGGCGCGCATGCCCGACGG
CGAGGATCTCGTCGTGACCCATGGCGATGCCTGCTTGCCGAATATCATGGTGGAAAATGGCCGCTTTTCT
GGATTCATCGACTGTGGCCGGCTGGGTGTGGCGGACCGCTATCAGGACATAGCGTTGGCTACCCGTGATA
TTGCTGAAGAGCTTGGCGGCGAATGGGCTGACCGCTTCCTCGTGCTTTACGGTATCGCCGCTCCCGATTC
GCAGCGCATCGCCTTCTATCGCCTTCTTGACGAGTTCTTCTGAGCGGGACTCTGGGGTTCGAAATGACCG
ACCAAGCGACGCCCAACCTGCCATCACGAGATTTCGATTCCACCGCCGCCTTCTATGAAAGGTTGGGCTT
CGGAATCGTTTTCCGGGACGCCGGCTGGATGATCCTCCAGCGCGGGGATCTCATGCTGGAGTTCTTCGCC
CACCCCAACTTGTTTATTGCAGCTTATAATGGTTACAAATAAAGCAATAGCATCACAAATTTCACAAATA
AAGCATTTTTTTCACTGCATTCTAGTTGTGGTTTGTCCAAACTCATCAATGTATCTTATCATGTCTGTAT
ACCGTCGACCTCTAGCTAGAGCTTGGCGTAATCATGGTCATAGCTGTTTCCTGTGTGAAATTGTTATCCG
CTCACAATTCCACACAACATACGAGCCGGAAGCATAAAGTGTAAAGCCTGGGGTGCCTAATGAGTGAGCT
AACTCACATTAATTGCGTTGCGCTCACTGCCCGCTTTCCAGTCGGGAAACCTGTCGTGCCAGCTGCATTA
ATGAATCGGCCAACGCGCGGGGAGAGGCGGTTTGCGTATTGGGCGCTCTTCCGCTTCCTCGCTCACTGAC
TCGCTGCGCTCGGTCGTTCGGCTGCGGCGAGCGGTATCAGCTCACTCAAAGGCGGTAATACGGTTATCCA
CAGAATCAGGGGATAACGCAGGAAAGAACATGTGAGCAAAAGGCCAGCAAAAGGCCAGGAACCGTAAAAA
GGCCGCGTTGCTGGCGTTTTTCCATAGGCTCCGCCCCCCTGACGAGCATCACAAAAATCGACGCTCAAGT
CAGAGGTGGCGAAACCCGACAGGACTATAAAGATACCAGGCGTTTCCCCCTGGAAGCTCCCTCGTGCGCT
CTCCTGTTCCGACCCTGCCGCTTACCGGATACCTGTCCGCCTTTCTCCCTTCGGGAAGCGTGGCGCTTTC
TCATAGCTCACGCTGTAGGTATCTCAGTTCGGTGTAGGTCGTTCGCTCCAAGCTGGGCTGTGTGCACGAA
CCCCCCGTTCAGCCCGACCGCTGCGCCTTATCCGGTAACTATCGTCTTGAGTCCAACCCGGTAAGACACG
ACTTATCGCCACTGGCAGCAGCCACTGGTAACAGGATTAGCAGAGCGAGGTATGTAGGCGGTGCTACAGA
GTTCTTGAAGTGGTGGCCTAACTACGGCTACACTAGAAGAACAGTATTTGGTATCTGCGCTCTGCTGAAG
CCAGTTACCTTCGGAAAAAGAGTTGGTAGCTCTTGATCCGGCAAACAAACCACCGCTGGTAGCGGTTTTT
TTGTTTGCAAGCAGCAGATTACGCGCAGAAAAAAAGGATCTCAAGAAGATCCTTTGATCTTTTCTACGGG
GTCTGACGCTCAGTGGAACGAAAACTCACGTTAAGGGATTTTGGTCATGAGATTATCAAAAAGGATCTTC
ACCTAGATCCTTTTAAATTAAAAATGAAGTTTTAAATCAATCTAAAGTATATATGAGTAAACTTGGTCTG
ACAGTTACCAATGCTTAATCAGTGAGGCACCTATCTCAGCGATCTGTCTATTTCGTTCATCCATAGTTGC
CTGACTCCCCGTCGTGTAGATAACTACGATACGGGAGGGCTTACCATCTGGCCCCAGTGCTGCAATGATA
CCGCGAGACCCACGCTCACCGGCTCCAGATTTATCAGCAATAAACCAGCCAGCCGGAAGGGCCGAGCGCA
GAAGTGGTCCTGCAACTTTATCCGCCTCCATCCAGTCTATTAATTGTTGCCGGGAAGCTAGAGTAAGTAG
TTCGCCAGTTAATAGTTTGCGCAACGTTGTTGCCATTGCTACAGGCATCGTGGTGTCACGCTCGTCGTTT
GGTATGGCTTCATTCAGCTCCGGTTCCCAACGATCAAGGCGAGTTACATGATCCCCCATGTTGTGCAAAA
AAGCGGTTAGCTCCTTCGGTCCTCCGATCGTTGTCAGAAGTAAGTTGGCCGCAGTGTTATCACTCATGGT
TATGGCAGCACTGCATAATTCTCTTACTGTCATGCCATCCGTAAGATGCTTTTCTGTGACTGGTGAGTAC
TCAACCAAGTCATTCTGAGAATAGTGTATGCGGCGACCGAGTTGCTCTTGCCCGGCGTCAATACGGGATA
ATACCGCGCCACATAGCAGAACTTTAAAAGTGCTCATCATTGGAAAACGTTCTTCGGGGCGAAAACTCTC
AAGGATCTTACCGCTGTTGAGATCCAGTTCGATGTAACCCACTCGTGCACCCAACTGATCTTCAGCATCT
TTTACTTTCACCAGCGTTTCTGGGTGAGCAAAAACAGGAAGGCAAAATGCCGCAAAAAAGGGAATAAGGG
CGACACGGAAATGTTGAATACTCATACTCTTCCTTTTTCAATATTATTGAAGCATTTATCAGGGTTATTG
TCTCATGAGCGGATACATATTTGAATGTATTTAGAAAAATAAACAAATAGGGGTTCCGCGCACATTTCCC
CGAAAAGTGCCACCTGACGTC
