>Addgene plasmid #52518 | RGS-6xHis-BLIMP-1-pcDNA3.1- | addgene partial sequence | sequence record 120022 | CMV-F 5'-CGCAAATGGGCGGTAGGCGTG-3'
ACTAGAGAACCCACTGCTTACTGGCTTATCGAAATTAATACGACTCACTATAGGGAGACCCAAGCTGGCT
AGCCACCATGAGAGGATCGCATCACCATCACCATCACGGGCCCTCTAGAATGTTGGATATTTGCTTGGAA
AAACGTGTGGGTACGACCTTGGCTGCCCCCAAGTGTAACTCCAGCACTGTGAGGTTTCAGGGATTGGCAG
AGGGGACCAAGGGGACCATGAAAATGGACATGGAGGATGCGGATATGACTCTGTGGACAGAGGCTGAGTT
TGAAGAGAAGTGTACATACATTGTGAACGACCACCCCTGGGATTCTGGTGCTGATGGCGGTACTTCGGTT
CAGGCGGAGGCATCCTTACCAAGGAATCTGCTTTTCAAGTATGCCACCAACAGTGAAGAGGTTATTGGAG
TGATGAGTAAAGAATACATACCAAAGGGCACACGTTTTGGACCCCTAATAGGTGAAATCTACACCAATGA
CACAGTTCCTAAGAACGCCAACAGGAAATATTTTTGGAGGATCTATTCCAGAGGGGAGCTTCACCACTTC
ATTGACGGCTTTAATGAAGAGAAAAGCAACTGGATGCGCTATGTGAATCCAGCACACTCTCCCCGGGAGC
AAAACCTGGCTGCGTGTCAGAACGGGATGAACATCTACTTCTACACCATTAAGCCCATCCCTGCCAACCA
GGAACTTCTTGTGTGGTATTGTCGGGAGTTTGCAGAAAGGCTTCATTACCCTTATCCCGGAGAGCTGACA
ATGATGAATCTCACACAAACACAGAGCAGTCTAAAGCAACCGAGCACTGAGAAAAA
