>Addgene plasmid #52518 | RGS-6xHis-BLIMP-1-pcDNA3.1- | addgene partial sequence | sequence record 120023 | BGH-rev 5'-TAGAAGGCACAGTCGAGG-3'
TACCGAGCTCGGATCCACTAGTCCAGTGTGGTGGAATTCTCAAGGGTCCATTGGTTCAACTGTTTCTTGT
TTGACCTTTACAGGTACCAGAGGTAGTGGGTTGCTGGGAGGCAACTTCATGAGGGGTAGATCTGATGACT
CATAAAGGCTGCACCCTGAGGAGAGGAGTCCATTCCCCATGTTTCTTTGCAAAGACACTTTCAGGCCAGT
TTCTTCTTTCTCTTTTCTGACCACGGCCAGAATTTCCTTCTCCACTACAGAGATCACACTGATGTCATCC
TCCACGTCCTCGAGCCGGTCAGCATTGTCACTGATGTCAAACTTCTCGATTTCTTCATTGATTCGGGTCA
GATCTTCCAAGGGCAGCCCAGGCGCCGGGGCCGCAGCGCAGTTCCCTTTCAGGTGAACCTTGAGGCTACA
GAGATGGATGTAGTTCTTGTGGCACTGGGAGCACTTGTGGGGCCGCTCCCGGGTGTGCAGACGCTTGTGC
AGTTTCAGGTGCACAAACTGGGTGAACTTGGCAGGGCACACCTTGCATTGGTATGGTTTCTCTCCAGAAT
GGAGTCGCAGGTGGGTCTTGAGATTGCTGGTGCTGCTAAATCTCTTGTGGCAGACCTGGCATTCATGTGG
CTTTTCTCCCGTGTGTACCAGGTAGTGTTTCTGCAGGTGGGCGAGCTGAGTAAAGCCCTTGTTGCAAGTC
TGACATTTGAAAGGCCGTTCTCCACTGTGCACTCTCAGGTGGACCTTCAGATTGGAGAGCTGGCCGAAAG
TCTTGGCGCAAACGTTGCATTCGTACTTGATCTTGCCGTTCTGCTTC
